Addgene plasmid #215562: pLigify_LSorbose
Purpose: Expresses GFP in response to L-Sorbose
Depositing lab: Simon d'Oelsnitz & David Ross. Depositing organization: National Institute of Standards and Technology. Publication: Ligify: Automated Genome Mining for Ligand-Inducible Transcription Factors. d'Oelsnitz S, Love JD, Ellington AD, Ross D. ACS Synth Biol. 2024 Aug 16;13(8):2577-2586. doi: 10.1021/acssynbio.4c00372. Epub 2024 Jul 19. PubMed 39029917.
Backbone
  Vector backbone: pTwist Kan Medium Copy
  Backbone manufacturer: Twist Biosciences
  Backbone size w/o insert (bp): 2203
  Total vector size (bp): 4505
  Vector type: Bacterial Expression
Growth in bacteria
  Bacterial resistance: Kanamycin, 50 μg/mL
  Growth temperature: 37°C
  Growth strain: DH10B
  Copy number: Low Copy
Gene/Insert 1
  Gene/Insert name: GFP mut2
  Species: Synthetic
  Insert size (bp): 717
  GenBank ID: WP_008832113.1 ACS28253.1
  Promoter: Psorr
  Cloning method: Gene Synthesis
  Sequencing primers: 5′ ctaggactgagctagcGGTAAAcgatac
Gene/Insert 2
  Gene/Insert name: sorR
  Species: Lactobacillus casei
  Insert size (bp): 957
  GenBank ID: AAF24129.1
  Promoter: P250
  Cloning method: Gene Synthesis
  Sequencing primers: 5′ GGAATGTAACCGGTTACAAGAAGACCG
Resource information
  A portion of this plasmid was derived from a plasmid made by: This plasmid was constructed by Twist Biosciences
Terms and licenses: Academic/Nonprofit Terms; Industry Terms: Not Available to Industry
How to cite: pLigify_LSorbose was a gift from Simon d'Oelsnitz & David Ross (Addgene plasmid # 215562 ; http://n2t.net/addgene:215562 ; RRID:Addgene_215562)
