[The description below was written by a language model from this plasmid's Addgene catalogue record and pLannotate feature annotations shown in this document.]
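Description:
pLigify_LSorbose is a bacterial expression plasmid that acts as a whole-cell biosensor, producing GFP in response to L-sorbose. It is built on the synthetic pTwist Kan Medium Copy backbone and was made by gene synthesis. It replicates in E. coli from a p15A origin, which is compatible with ColE1-type plasmids, and is selected with kanamycin through the aph(3')-Ia resistance gene. The catalogue lists the copy number as low, although the backbone name and the origin annotation call it medium copy. The catalogue also gives a total size of about 4.5 kb, slightly larger than the 4,474 nt sequenced record from which the feature table was generated.

The payload is a two-gene regulator/reporter circuit. The transcription factor gene sorR, from Lactobacillus casei, is expressed from a promoter recorded as P250. GFPmut2, a rapidly maturing Aequorea victoria GFP variant, is placed under the regulator's cognate promoter, Psorr, so that fluorescence reports ligand-dependent SorR activity. The automated annotation finds GFPmut2 on the reverse strand spanning the sequence origin, with a hammerhead ribozyme fragment just upstream of it. On the opposite strand it finds a fragment resembling the J23119 constitutive promoter followed by the sTRSV hammerhead ribozyme, which suggests divergently oriented transcription units with ribozyme insulators that cleave off variable 5' leader RNA. The sorR coding sequence, Psorr and P250 are not annotated in the table; sorR probably lies in the unannotated stretch downstream of the sTRSV ribozyme. An rrnB T1 terminator and small MCS and lacZα remnants are also present. The plasmid was made to test sensors predicted by genome mining for ligand-inducible transcription factors.
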