Features (pLannotate 1.2.2; 9 found; start..end, strand, type, name):
    102..156     -  ncRNA          Hammerhead 3 (fragment): Accession: RF00008 - Hammerhead ribozyme (type III)
    381..404     +  promoter       J23119 promoter (fragment): bacterial promoter (Registry of Standard Biological Parts BBa J23119)
    418..467     +  misc_RNA       sTRSV HHRz: hammerhead ribozyme from the tobacco ringspot virus satellite RNA (Khvorova et al., 2003)
   1883..2428    -  rep_origin     p15A ori: Plasmids containing the medium-copy-number p15A origin of replication can be propagated in E. coli cells that contain a second plasmid with the ColE1 origin.
   2539..3354    -  CDS            KanR: aminoglycoside phosphotransferase; aph(3')-Ia; confers resistance to kanamycin in bacteria or G418 (Geneticin®) in eukaryotes
   3470..3492    +  misc_feature   MCS (fragment): pBluescript multiple cloning site
   3492..3538    +  terminator     rrnB T1 terminator: transcription terminator T1 from the E. coli rrnB gene
   3640..3683    -  CDS            lacZα (fragment): LacZα fragment of β-galactosidase; lacZ fragment
   3818..57      -  CDS            GFPmut2 (across the origin): GFPmut2 is a basic (constitutively fluorescent) green fluorescent protein published in 1996, derived from Aequorea victoria. It is reported to be a very rapidly-maturing weak dimer.
>Addgene plasmid #215562 | pLigify_LSorbose | addgene full sequence | sequence record 445455 | Addgene NGS Result
ATCTAATTCAACAAGAATTGGGACAACTCCAGTGAAAAGTTCTTCTCCTTTACTCATATATACCCCCTTA
TTCTCCCGTATTAAACAAAATTATTTGTAGAGGCCCCATTTCGTCCTTTTGGACTCATCAGGGGTGGTAC
ACACCACCCTATGGGGCTGATGCGTCTCCTTCCTACCTTCACAAATGTTAAATGTATGTTGTTACCTGTT
TCACTTTTGATTATAATTGGAATGTAACCGGTTACAAGAAGACCGATCAATAATTTCACATTTGTGATTT
TTGAGGTGACAATATTTCTTGCAAAAAAAAACCCCGCCGAAGCGGGGTTTTTTTTTTTACAGGGGAAACG
AAAATATATTTTTCAAAAGTATCGTTTACCGCTAGCTCAGTCCTAGGTACAATGAGCACAGTGGCAGCTG
TCACCGGATGTGCTTTCCGGTCTGATGAGTCCGTGAGGACGAAACAGCCTCTACAAATAATTTTGTTTAA
GGGCCCAAGTTCACTTAAAAAGGAGATCAACAATGAAAGCAATTTTCGTACTGAAACATCTTAATCATGC
GCCGGTGTTTTAAATATGTCTAATCTGCCGAAGCGCTACGACCGCGCAACATTAGTAAAAATCTCAGACT
TGTATTATATGCACGGACTTATTCAACAGGAAATTAGCGATATCGCTCATATTCATCGTACCGAAATTTC
CCGCATTTTGAAGGCGGCTCGTGACGAGGGTGTTGTTAGTATTGCGATTAACCCCGAAACCACTGCCGTA
AGCCAGTTAGTAGACTTTTTCAAGCAAAAGTACGGTTTACGTGATGCGGTCATCGTTCCAGCTAGCGAAA
ACGGCGGCAATGAACTGAATGCGTTATCTGTGTATGCTTCTATGTTCTTATCTAAAATCATCAAATCTGA
CGATGTGATCGGATTGTCATGGGGCAGCACTCTGAGTTCTGTCATTAGTCAATTCCCGACTGATAAAAAA
TTACACGACATCAAGGTTGTGCCCTTAGTTGGTGGACCTATGGGCCGCATCCCGAGCAACTATCACGTTA
ATTACTTAACACATCGTCTTGCGAATCGTTTGAATGGGACAGCCTTCGTACTGGACTCTCCGGCCTTTGT
ACGCTCAAAAGCCTTGCGCAAAGAATTGCTGGCTAACCCAAATACACAGGAAATTCTTAGTTTGTGGACG
CGTGTTAACATTGCCATTTTCGGTATGGGGTCATCATTGATTACGGATTCACCCGACTGGCAAGCTTTTT
ATGAAAACACGAACTTCAAGTCATATTTCTCGGCTGAGATGGTAGGGGACATCCTTTCACATCCGTTTGA
TAAATCCGGCAAAGTAACCCGTGATATCGATAGCATTCTGGTGGCATTGCCATTAAGCGCATTAAAAAAG
GTGCCATACTCTGTTGGCATCGCTTTTGGCGAGGATAAAGTTACGGCAATTCTGGCTGCCTTGCGCGGAG
GATTGCTGAACACTCTGATTACGACTGAGGCCACCGCAAAGTCGATTAAAGATCTGAGCTAATAATCACT
TTCAGCCAAAAAACTTAAGACCGCCGGTCTTGTCCACTACCTTGCAGTAATGCGGTGGACAGGATCGGCG
GTTTTCTTTTCTCTTCTCAAAGGCTAGGTGGAGGCTCAGTGATGATAAGTCTGCGATGGTGGATGCATGT
GTCATGGTCATAGCTGTTTCCTGTGTGAAATTGTTATCCGCTCAGAGGGCACAATCCTATTCCGCGCTAT
CCGACAATCTCCAAGACATTAGGTGGAGTTCAGTTCGGCGAGCGGAAATGGCTTACGAACGGGGCGGAGA
TTTCCTGGAAGATGCCAGGAAGATACTTAACAGGGAAGTGAGAGGGCCGCGGCAAAGCCGTTTTTCCATA
GGCTCCGCCCCCCTGACAAGCATCACGAAATCTGACGCTCAAATCAGTGGTGGCGAAACCCGACAGGACT
ATAAAGATACCAGGCGTTTCCCCCTGGCGGCTCCCTCGTGCGCTCTCCTGTTCCTGCCTTTCGGTTTACC
GGTGTCATTCCGCTGTTATGGCCGCGTTTGTCTCATTCCACGCCTGACACTCAGTTCCGGGTAGGCAGTT
CGCTCCAAGCTGGACTGTATGCACGAACCCCCCGTTCAGTCCGACCGCTGCGCCTTATCCGGTAACTATC
GTCTTGAGTCCAACCCGGAAAGACATGCAAAAGCACCACTGGCAGCAGCCACTGGTAATTGATTTAGAGG
AGTTAGTCTTGAAGTCATGCGCCGGTTAAGGCTAAACTGAAAGGACAAGTTTTGGTGACTGCGCTCCTCC
AAGCCAGTTACCTCGGTTCAAAGAGTTGGTAGCTCAGAGAACCTTCGAAAAACCGCCCTGCAAGGCGGTT
TTTTCGTTTTCAGAGCAAGAGATTACGCGCAGACCAAAACGATCTCAAGAAGATCATCTTATTAAGTCTG
ACGCTCTATTCAACAAAGCCGCCGTCCATGGGTAGGGGGCTTCAAATCGTCCGCTCTGCCAGTGTTACAA
CCAATTAACAAATTCTGATTAGAAAAACTCATCGAGCATCAAATGAAACTGCAATTTATTCATATCAGGA
TTATCAATACCATATTTTTGAAAAAGCCGTTTCTGTAATGAAGGAGAAAACTCACCGAGGCAGTTCCATA
GGATGGCAAGATCCTGGTATCGGTCTGCGATTCCGACTCGTCCAACATCAATACAACCTATTAATTTCCC
CTCGTCAAAAATAAGGTTATCAAGTGAGAAATCACCATGAGTGACGACTGAATCCGGTGAGAATGGCAAA
AGCTTATGCATTTCTTTCCAGACTTGTTCAACAGGCCAGCCATTACGCTCGTCATCAAAATCACTCGCAT
CAACCAAACCGTTATTCATTCGTGATTGCGCCTGAGCGAGACGAAATACGCGATCGCTGTTAAAAGGACA
ATTACAAACAGGAATCGAATGCAACCGGCGCAGGAACACTGCCAGCGCATCAACAATATTTTCACCTGAA
TCAGGATATTCTTCTAATACCTGGAATGCTGTTTTCCCGGGGATCGCAGTGGTGAGTAACCATGCATCAT
CAGGAGTACGGATAAAATGCTTGATGGTCGGAAGAGGCATAAATTCCGTCAGCCAGTTTAGTCTGACCAT
CTCATCTGTAACATCATTGGCAACGCTACCTTTGCCATGTTTCAGAAACAACTCTGGCGCATCGGGCTTC
CCATACAATCGATAGATTGTCGCACCTGATTGCCCGACATTATCGCGAGCCCATTTATACCCATATAAAT
CAGCATCCATGTTGGAATTTAATCGCGGCCTCGAGCAAGACGTTTCCCGTTGAATATGGCTCATAACACC
CCTTGTATTACTGTTTATGTAAGCAGACAGTTTTATTGTTCATGATGATATATTTTTATCTTGTGCAATG
TAACATCAGAGATTTTGAGACACAACGTGGCTTTCCCCCGCCGCTCTAGAACTAGTGGATCCAAATAAAA
CGAAAGGCTCAGTCGAAAGACTGGGCCTTTCGTTTTATCTGTTGTTTGTCGCATTATACGAGACGTCCAG
GTTGGGATACCTGAAACAAAACCCATCGTACGGCCAAGGAAGTCTCCAATAACTGTGATCCACCACAAGC
GCCAGGGTTTTCCCAGTCACGACGTTGTAAAACGACGGCCAGTCATGCATAATCCGCACGCATCTGGAAT
AAGGAAGTGCCATTCCGCCTGACCTGGACCAAAACGAAAAAAGGGGAGCGGTTTCCCGCTCCCCTCTTTT
CTGGAATTTGGTACCGAGGAATGAAGCAGGATTATTATTTGTATAGTTCATCCATGCCATGTGTAATCCC
AGCAGCTGTTACAAACTCAAGAAGGACCATGTGGTCTCTCTTTTCGTTGGGATCTTTCGAAAGGGCAGAT
TGTGTGGACAGGTAATGGTTGTCTGGTAAAAGGACAGGGCCATCGCCAATTGGAGTATTTTGTTGATAAT
GGTCTGCTAGTTGAACGCTTCCATCTTCAATGTTGTGTCTAATTTTGAAGTTAACTTTGATTCCATTCTT
TTGTTTGTCTGCCATGATGTATACATTGTGTGAGTTATAGTTGTATTCCAATTTGTGTCCAAGAATGTTT
CCATCTTCTTTAAAATCAATACCTTTTAACTCGATTCTATTAACAAGGGTATCACCTTCAAATTTGACTT
CAGCACGTGTCTTGTAGTTCCCGTCATCTTTGAAAAATATAGTTCTTTCCTGTACATAACCTTCGGGCAT
GGCACTCTTGAAAAAGTCATGCTGTTTCATATGATCTGGGTATCTCGCAAAGCATTGAAGACCATACGCG
AAAGTAGTGACAAGTGTTGGCCATGGAACAGGTAGTTTTCCAGTAGTGCAAATAAATTTAAGGGTAAGTT
TTCCGTATGTTGCATCACCTTCACCCTCTCCACTGACAGAAAATTTGTGCCCATTAACATCACC
