>Addgene plasmid #215562 | pLigify_LSorbose | depositor partial sequence | sequence record 420070 | GFP mut2
ATGAGTAAAGGAGAAGAACTTTTCACTGGAGTTGTCCCAATTCTTGTTGAATTAGATGGTGATGTTAATG
GGCACAAATTTTCTGTCAGTGGAGAGGGTGAAGGTGATGCAACATACGGAAAACTTACCCTTAAATTTAT
TTGCACTACTGGAAAACTACCTGTTCCATGGCCAACACTTGTCACTACTTTCGCGTATGGTCTTCAATGC
TTTGCGAGATACCCAGATCATATGAAACAGCATGACTTTTTCAAGAGTGCCATGCCCGAAGGTTATGTAC
AGGAAAGAACTATATTTTTCAAAGATGACGGGAACTACAAGACACGTGCTGAAGTCAAATTTGAAGGTGA
TACCCTTGTTAATAGAATCGAGTTAAAAGGTATTGATTTTAAAGAAGATGGAAACATTCTTGGACACAAA
TTGGAATACAACTATAACTCACACAATGTATACATCATGGCAGACAAACAAAAGAATGGAATCAAAGTTA
ACTTCAAAATTAGACACAACATTGAAGATGGAAGCGTTCAACTAGCAGACCATTATCAACAAAATACTCC
AATTGGCGATGGCCCTGTCCTTTTACCAGACAACCATTACCTGTCCACACAATCTGCCCTTTCGAAAGAT
CCCAACGAAAAGAGAGACCACATGGTCCTTCTTGAGTTTGTAACAGCTGCTGGGATTACACATGGCATGG
ATGAACTATACAAATAA
