>Addgene plasmid #215562 | pLigify_LSorbose | depositor partial sequence | sequence record 420071 | sorR
ATGTCTAATCTGCCGAAGCGCTACGACCGCGCAACATTAGTAAAAATCTCAGACTTGTATTATATGCACG
GACTTATTCAACAGGAAATTAGCGATATCGCTCATATTCATCGTACCGAAATTTCCCGCATTTTGAAGGC
GGCTCGTGACGAGGGTGTTGTTAGTATTGCGATTAACCCCGAAACCACTGCCGTAAGCCAGTTAGTAGAC
TTTTTCAAGCAAAAGTACGGTTTACGTGATGCGGTCATCGTTCCAGCTAGCGAAAACGGCGGCAATGAAC
TGAATGCGTTATCTGTGTATGCTTCTATGTTCTTATCTAAAATCATCAAATCTGACGATGTGATCGGATT
GTCATGGGGCAGCACTCTGAGTTCTGTCATTAGTCAATTCCCGACTGATAAAAAATTACACGACATCAAG
GTTGTGCCCTTAGTTGGTGGACCTATGGGCCGCATCCCGAGCAACTATCACGTTAATTACTTAACACATC
GTCTTGCGAATCGTTTGAATGGGACAGCCTTCGTACTGGACTCTCCGGCCTTTGTACGCTCAAAAGCCTT
GCGCAAAGAATTGCTGGCTAACCCAAATACACAGGAAATTCTTAGTTTGTGGACGCGTGTTAACATTGCC
ATTTTCGGTATGGGGTCATCATTGATTACGGATTCACCCGACTGGCAAGCTTTTTATGAAAACACGAACT
TCAAGTCATATTTCTCGGCTGAGATGGTAGGGGACATCCTTTCACATCCGTTTGATAAATCCGGCAAAGT
AACCCGTGATATCGATAGCATTCTGGTGGCATTGCCATTAAGCGCATTAAAAAAGGTGCCATACTCTGTT
GGCATCGCTTTTGGCGAGGATAAAGTTACGGCAATTCTGGCTGCCTTGCGCGGAGGATTGCTGAACACTC
TGATTACGACTGAGGCCACCGCAAAGTCGATTAAAGATCTGAGCTAA
